>Addgene plasmid #115557 | pRosettav2 | depositor full sequence | sequence record 217973 | pRosettav2 sequence 9631 bps
AATGTAGTCTTATGCAATACTCTTGTAGTCTTGCAACATGGTAACGATGAGTTAGCAACATGCCTTACAA
GGAGAGAAAAAGCACCGTGCATGCCGATTGGTGGAAGTAAGGTGGTACGATCGTGCCTTATTAGGAAGGC
AACAGACGGGTCTGACATGGATTGGACGAACCACTGAATTGCCGCATTGCAGAGATATTGTATTTAAGTG
CCTAGCTCGATACATAAACGGGTCTCTCTGGTTAGACCAGATCTGAGCCTGGGAGCTCTCTGGCTAACTA
GGGAACCCACTGCTTAAGCCTCAATAAAGCTTGCCTTGAGTGCTTCAAGTAGTGTGTGCCCGTCTGTTGT
GTGACTCTGGTAACTAGAGATCCCTCAGACCCTTTTAGTCAGTGTGGAAAATCTCTAGCAGTGGCGCCCG
AACAGGGACTTGAAAGCGAAAGGGAAACCAGAGGAGCTCTCTCGACGCAGGACTCGGCTTGCTGAAGCGC
GCACGGCAAGAGGCGAGGGGCGGCGACTGGTGAGTACGCCAAAAATTTTGACTAGCGGAGGCTAGAAGGA
GAGAGATGGGTGCGAGAGCGTCAGTATTAAGCGGGGGAGAATTAGATCGCGATGGGAAAAAATTCGGTTA
AGGCCAGGGGGAAAGAAAAAATATAAATTAAAACATATAGTATGGGCAAGCAGGGAGCTAGAACGATTCG
CAGTTAATCCTGGCCTGTTAGAAACATCAGAAGGCTGTAGACAAATACTGGGACAGCTACAACCATCCCT
TCAGACAGGATCAGAAGAACTTAGATCATTATATAATACAGTAGCAACCCTCTATTGTGTGCATCAAAGG
ATAGAGATAAAAGACACCAAGGAAGCTTTAGACAAGATAGAGGAAGAGCAAAACAAAAGTAAGACCACCG
CACAGCAAGCGGCCGCTGATCTTCAGACCTGGAGGAGGAGATATGAGGGACAATTGGAGAAGTGAATTAT
ATAAATATAAAGTAGTAAAAATTGAACCATTAGGAGTAGCACCCACCAAGGCAAAGAGAAGAGTGGTGCA
GAGAGAAAAAAGAGCAGTGGGAATAGGAGCTTTGTTCCTTGGGTTCTTGGGAGCAGCAGGAAGCACTATG
GGCGCAGCGTCAATGACGCTGACGGTACAGGCCAGACAATTATTGTCTGGTATAGTGCAGCAGCAGAACA
ATTTGCTGAGGGCTATTGAGGCGCAACAGCATCTGTTGCAACTCACAGTCTGGGGCATCAAGCAGCTCCA
GGCAAGAATCCTGGCTGTGGAAAGATACCTAAAGGATCAACAGCTCCTGGGGATTTGGGGTTGCTCTGGA
AAACTCATTTGCACCACTGCTGTGCCTTGGAATGCTAGTTGGAGTAATAAATCTCTGGAACAGATTTGGA
ATCACACGACCTGGATGGAGTGGGACAGAGAAATTAACAATTACACAAGCTTAATACACTCCTTAATTGA
AGAATCGCAAAACCAGCAAGAAAAGAATGAACAAGAATTATTGGAATTAGATAAATGGGCAAGTTTGTGG
AATTGGTTTAACATAACAAATTGGCTGTGGTATATAAAATTATTCATAATGATAGTAGGAGGCTTGGTAG
GTTTAAGAATAGTTTTTGCTGTACTTTCTATAGTGAATAGAGTTAGGCAGGGATATTCACCATTATCGTT
TCAGACCCACCTCCCAACCCCGAGGGGACCCGACAGGCCCGAAGGAATAGAAGAAGAAGGTGGAGAGAGA
GACAGAGACAGATCCATTCGATTAGTGAACGGATCTCGACGGTATCGCTAGCTTTTAAAAGAAAAGGGGG
GATTGGGGGGTACAGTGCAGGGGAAAGAATAGTAGACATAATAGCAACAGACATACAAACTAAAGAATTA
CAAAAACAAATTACAAAAATTCAAAATTTTACTAGTGATTATCGGATCAACTTTGTATAGAAAAGTTGGG
GTTGCGCCTTTTCCAAGGCAGCCCTGGGTTTGCGCAGGGACGCGGCTGCTCTGGGCGTGGTTCCGGGAAA
CGCAGCGGCGCCGACCCTGGGTCTCGCACATTCTTCACGTCCGTTCGCAGCGTCACCCGGATCTTCGCCG
CTACCCTTGTGGGCCCCCCGGCGACGCTTCCTGCTCCGCCCCTAAGTCGGGAAGGTTCCTTGCGGTTCGC
GGCGTGCCGGACGTGACAAACGGAAGCCGCACGTCTCACTAGTACCCTCGCAGACGGACAGCGCCAGGGA
GCAATGGCAGCGCGCCGACCGCGATGGGCTGTGGCCAATAGCGGCTGCTCAGCAGGGCGCGCCGAGAGCA
GCGGCCGGGAAGGGGCGGTGCGGGAGGCGGGGTGTGGGGCGGTAGTGTGGGCCCTGTTCCTGCCCGCGCG
GTGTTCCGCATTCTGCAAGCCTCCGGAGCGCACGTCGGCAGTCGGCTCCCTCGTTGACCGAATCACCGAC
CTCTCTCCCCAGGCAAGTTTGTACAAAAAAGCAGGCTGCCACCATGAAAAAGCCTGAACTCACCGCGACG
TCTGTCGAGAAGTTTCTGATCGAAAAGTTCGACAGCGTCTCCGACCTGATGCAGCTCTCGGAGGGCGAAG
AATCTCGTGCTTTCAGCTTCGATGTAGGAGGGCGTGGATATGTCCTGCGGGTAAATAGCTGCGCCGATGG
TTTCTACAAAGATCGTTATGTTTATCGGCACTTTGCATCGGCCGCGCTCCCGATTCCGGAAGTGCTTGAC
ATTGGGGAATTTAGCGAGAGCCTGACCTATTGCATCTCCCGCCGTGCACAGGGTGTCACGTTGCAAGACC
TGCCTGAAACCGAACTGCCCGCTGTTCTGCAGCCGGTCGCGGAGGCCATGGATGCGATCGCTGCGGCCGA
TCTTAGCCAGACGAGCGGGTTCGGCCCATTCGGACCGCAAGGAATCGGTCAATACACTACATGGCGTGAT
TTCATATGCGCGATTGCTGATCCCCATGTGTATCACTGGCAAACTGTGATGGACGACACCGTCAGTGCGT
CCGTCGCGCAGGCTCTCGATGAGCTGATGCTTTGGGCCGAGGACTGCCCCGAAGTCCGGCACCTCGTGCA
CGCGGATTTCGGCTCCAACAATGTCCTGACGGACAATGGCCGCATAACAGCGGTCATTGACTGGAGCGAG
GCGATGTTCGGGGATTCCCAATACGAGGTCGCCAACATCTTCTTCTGGAGGCCGTGGTTGGCTTGTATGG
AGCAGCAGACGCGCTACTTCGAGCGGAGGCATCCGGAGCTTGCAGGATCGCCGCGGCTCCGGGCGTATAT
GCTCCGCATTGGTCTTGACCAACTCTATCAGAGCTTGGTTGACGGCAATTTCGATGATGCAGCTTGGGCG
CAGGGTCGATGCGACGCAATCGTCCGATCCGGAGCCGGGACTGTCGGGCGTACACAAATCGCCCGCAGAA
GCGCGGCCGTCTGGACCGATGGCTGTGTAGAAGTACTCGCCGATAGTGGAAACCGACGCCCCAGCACTCG
TCCGAGGGCAAAGGAAGGAAGCGGAGAGGGCAGGGGAAGTCTTCTAACATGCGGGGACGTGGAGGAAAAT
CCCGGCCCCATGGCCAAGCCTTTGTCTCAAGAAGAATCCACCCTCATTGAAAGAGCAACGGCTACAATCA
ACAGCATCCCCATCTCTGAAGACTACAGCGTCGCCAGCGCAGCTCTCTCTAGCGACGGCCGCATCTTCAC
TGGTGTCAATGTATATCATTTTACTGGGGGACCTTGTGCAGAACTCGTGGTGCTGGGCACTGCTGCTGCT
GCGGCAGCTGGCAACCTGACTTGTATCGTCGCGATCGGAAATGAGAACAGGGGCATCTTGAGCCCCTGCG
GACGGTGCCGACAGGTGCTTCTCGATCTGCATCCTGGGATCAAAGCCATAGTGAAGGACAGTGATGGACA
GCCGACGGCAGTTGGGATTCGTGAATTGCTGCCCTCTGGTTATGTGTGGGAGGGCGGAAGCGGAGCCACG
AACTTCTCTCTGTTAAAGCAAGCAGGAGATGTTGAAGAAAACCCCGGGCCTATGACCGAGTACAAGCCCA
CGGTGCGCCTCGCCACCCGCGACGACGTCCCCAGGGCCGTACGCACCCTCGCCGCCGCGTTCGCCGACTA
CCCCGCCACGCGCCACACCGTCGATCCGGACCGCCACATCGAGCGGGTCACCGAGCTGCAAGAACTCTTC
CTCACGCGCGTCGGGCTCGACATCGGCAAGGTGTGGGTCGCGGACGACGGCGCCGCGGTGGCGGTCTGGA
CCACGCCGGAGAGCGTCGAAGCGGGGGCGGTGTTCGCCGAGATCGGCCCGCGCATGGCCGAGTTGAGCGG
TTCCCGGCTGGCCGCGCAGCAACAGATGGAAGGCCTCCTGGCGCCGCACCGGCCCAAGGAGCCCGCGTGG
TTCCTGGCCACCGTCGGCGTCTCGCCCGACCACCAGGGCAAGGGTCTGGGCAGCGCCGTCGTGCTCCCCG
GAGTGGAGGCGGCCGAGCGCGCCGGGGTGCCCGCCTTCCTGGAGACCTCCGCGCCCCGCAACCTCCCCTT
CTACGAGCGGCTCGGCTTCACCGTCACCGCCGACGTCGAGGTGCCCGAAGGACCGCGCACCTGGTGCATG
ACCCGCAAGCCCGGTGCCGGAAGCGGAGTGAAACAGACTTTGAATTTTGACCTTCTGAAGTTGGCAGGAG
ACGTTGAGTCCAACCCTGGGCCCATGGTGAGCAAGGGCGAGGAGCTGTTCACCGGGGTGGTGCCCATCCT
GGTCGAGCTGGACGGCGACGTAAACGGCCACAAGTTCAGCGTGTCCGGCGAGGGCGAGGGCGATGCCACC
TACGGCAAGCTGACCCTGAAGTTCATCTGCACCACCGGCAAGCTGCCCGTGCCCTGGCCCACCCTCGTGA
CCACCCTGACCTACGGCGTGCAGTGCTTCAGCCGCTACCCCGACCACATGAAGCAGCACGACTTCTTCAA
GTCCGCCATGCCCGAAGGCTACGTCCAGGAGCGCACCATCTTCTTCAAGGACGACGGCAACTACAAGACC
CGCGCCGAGGTGAAGTTCGAGGGCGACACCCTGGTGAACCGCATCGAGCTGAAGGGCATCGACTTCAAGG
AGGACGGCAACATCCTGGGGCACAAGCTGGAGTACAACTACAACAGCCACAACGTCTATATCATGGCCGA
CAAGCAGAAGAACGGCATCAAGGTGAACTTCAAGATCCGCCACAACATCGAGGACGGCAGCGTGCAGCTC
GCCGACCACTACCAGCAGAACACCCCCATCGGCGACGGCCCCGTGCTGCTGCCCGACAACCACTACCTGA
GCACCCAGTCCGCCCTGAGCAAAGACCCCAACGAGAAGCGCGATCACATGGTCCTGCTGGAGTTCGTGAC
CGCCGCCGGGATCACTCTCGGCATGGACGAGCTGTACAAGTAAACCCAGCTTTCTTGTACAAAGTGGTGA
TAATCGAATTCCGATAATCAACCTCTGGATTACAAAATTTGTGAAAGATTGACTGGTATTCTTAACTATG
TTGCTCCTTTTACGCTATGTGGATACGCTGCTTTAATGCCTTTGTATCATGCTATTGCTTCCCGTATGGC
TTTCATTTTCTCCTCCTTGTATAAATCCTGGTTGCTGTCTCTTTATGAGGAGTTGTGGCCCGTTGTCAGG
CAACGTGGCGTGGTGTGCACTGTGTTTGCTGACGCAACCCCCACTGGTTGGGGCATTGCCACCACCTGTC
AGCTCCTTTCCGGGACTTTCGCTTTCCCCCTCCCTATTGCCACGGCGGAACTCATCGCCGCCTGCCTTGC
CCGCTGCTGGACAGGGGCTCGGCTGTTGGGCACTGACAATTCCGTGGTGTTGTCGGGGAAGCTGACGTCC
TTTCCATGGCTGCTCGCCTGTGTTGCCACCTGGATTCTGCGCGGGACGTCCTTCTGCTACGTCCCTTCGG
CCCTCAATCCAGCGGACCTTCCTTCCCGCGGCCTGCTGCCGGCTCTGCGGCCTCTTCCGCGTCTTCGCCT
TCGCCCTCAGACGAGTCGGATCTCCCTTTGGGCCGCCTCCCCGCATCGGGAATTCCCGCGGTTCGCTTTA
AGACCAATGACTTACAAGGCAGCTGTAGATCTTAGCCACTTTTTAAAAGAAAAGGGGGGACTGGAAGGGC
TAATTCACTCCCAACGAAGACAAGATCTGCTTTTTGCTTGTACTGGGTCTCTCTGGTTAGACCAGATCTG
AGCCTGGGAGCTCTCTGGCTAACTAGGGAACCCACTGCTTAAGCCTCAATAAAGCTTGCCTTGAGTGCTT
CAAGTAGTGTGTGCCCGTCTGTTGTGTGACTCTGGTAACTAGAGATCCCTCAGACCCTTTTAGTCAGTGT
GGAAAATCTCTAGCAGTAGTAGTTCATGTCATCTTATTATTCAGTATTTATAACTTGCAAAGAAATGAAT
ATCAGAGAGTGAGAGGAACTTGTTTATTGCAGCTTATAATGGTTACAAATAAAGCAATAGCATCACAAAT
TTCACAAATAAAGCATTTTTTTCACTGCATTCTAGTTGTGGTTTGTCCAAACTCATCAATGTATCTTATC
ATGTCTGGCTCTAGCTATCCCGCCCCTAACTCCGCCCATCCCGCCCCTAACTCCGCCCAGTTCCGCCCAT
TCTCCGCCCCATGGCTGACTAATTTTTTTTATTTATGCAGAGGCCGAGGCCGCCTCGGCCTCTGAGCTAT
TCCAGAAGTAGTGAGGAGGCTTTTTTGGAGGCCTAGGGACGTACCCAATTCGCCCTATAGTGAGTCGTAT
TACGCGCGCTCACTGGCCGTCGTTTTACAACGTCGTGACTGGGAAAACCCTGGCGTTACCCAACTTAATC
GCCTTGCAGCACATCCCCCTTTCGCCAGCTGGCGTAATAGCGAAGAGGCCCGCACCGATCGCCCTTCCCA
ACAGTTGCGCAGCCTGAATGGCGAATGGG
[124 nt withheld, positions 6960-7083]
C
[91 nt withheld, positions 7085-7175]
A
[49 nt withheld, positions 7177-7225]
CCTTTGACGTTGGAGTCCACGTTCTTT
[37 nt withheld, positions 7253-7289]
ACCCTATCTCGGTCTATTCTTTTGATTTATAAGGGATTTTGCCGATTTCGGCCTATTGGTTAAAAAATGA
GCTGATTTAACAAAAATTTAACGCGAATTTTAACAAAATATTAACGCTTACAATTTAGGTGGCACTTTTC
GGGGAAATGTGCGCGGAACCCCTATTTGTTTATTTTTCTAAATACATTCAAATATGTATCCGCTCATGAG
ACAATAACCCTGATAAATGCTTCAATAATATTGAAAAAGGAAGAGTATGAGTATTCAACATTTCCGTGTC
GCCCTTATTCCCTTTTTTGCGGCATTTTGCCTTCCTGTTTTTGCTCACCCAGAAACGCTGGTGAAAGTAA
AAGATGCTGAAGATCAGTTGGGTGCACGAGTGGGTTACATCGAACTGGATCTCAACAGCGGTAAGATCCT
TGAGAGTTTTCGCCCCGAAGAACGTTTTCCAATGATGAGCACTTTTAAAGTTCTGCTATGTGGCGCGGTA
TTATCCCGTATTGACGCCGGGCAAGAGCAACTCGGTCGCCGCATACACTATTCTCAGAATGACTTGGTTG
AGTACTCACCAGTCACAGAAAAGCATCTTACGGATGGCATGACAGTAAGAGAATTATGCAGTGCTGCCAT
AACCATGAGTGATAACACTGCGGCCAACTTACTTCTGACAACGATCGGAGGACCGAAGGAGCTAACCGCT
TTTTTGCACAACATGGGGGATCATGTAACTCGCCTTGATCGTTGGGAACCGGAGCTGAATGAAGCCATAC
CAAACGACGAGCGTGACACCACGATGCCTGTAGCAATGGCAACAACGTTGCGCAAACTATTAACTGGCGA
ACTACTTACTCTAGCTTCCCGGCAACAATTAATAGACTGGATGGAGGCGGATAAAGTTGCAGGACCACTT
CTGCGCTCGGCCCTTCCGGCTGGCTGGTTTATTGCTGATAAATCTGGAGCCGGTGAGCGTGGGTCTCGCG
GTATCATTGCAGCACTGGGGCCAGATGGTAAGCCCTCCCGTATCGTAGTTATCTACACGACGGGGAGTCA
GGCAACTATGGATGAACGAAATAGACAGATCGCTGAGATAGGTGCCTCACTGATTAAGCATTGGTAACTG
TCAGACCAAGTTTACTCATATATACTTTAGATTGATTTAAAACTTCATTTTTAATTTAAAAGGATCTAGG
TGAAGATCCTTTTTGATAATCTCATGACCAAAATCCCTTAACGTGAGTTTTCGTTCCACTGAGCGTCAGA
CCCCGTAGAAAAGATCAAAGGATCTTCTTGAGATCCTTTTTTTCTGCGCGTAATCTGCTGCTTGCAAACA
AAAAAACCACCGCTACCAGCGGTGGTTTGTTTGCCGGATCAAGAGCTACCAACTCTTTTTCCGAAGGTAA
CTGGCTTCAGCAGAGCGCAGATACCAAATACTGTTCTTCTAGTGTAGCCGTAGTTAGGCCACCACTTCAA
GAACTCTGTAGCACCGCCTACATACCTCGCTCTGCTAATCCTGTTACCAGTGGCTGCTGCCAGTGGCGAT
AAGTCGTGTCTTACCGGGTTGGACTCAAGACGATAGTTACCGGATAAGGCGCAGCGGTCGGGCTGAACGG
GGGGTTCGTGCACACAGCCCAGCTTGGAGCGAACGACCTACACCGAACTGAGATACCTACAGCGTGAGCT
ATGAGAAAGCGCCACGCTTCCCGAAGAGAGAAAGGCGGACAGGTATCCGGTAAGCGGCAGGGTCGGAACA
GGAGAGCGCACGAGGGAGCTTCCAGGGGGAAACGCCTGGTATCTTTATAGTCCTGTCGGGTTTCGCCACC
TCTGACTTGAGCGTCGATTTTTGTGATGCTCGTCAGGGGGGCGGAGCCTATGGAAAAACGCCAGCAACGC
GGCCTTTTTACGGTTCCTGGCCTTTTGCTGGCCTTTTGCTCACATGTTCTTTCCTGCGTTATCCCCTGAT
TCTGTGGATAACCGTATTACCGCCTTTGAGTGAGCTGATACCGCTCGCCGCAGCCGAACGACCGAGCGCA
GCGAGTCAGTGAGCGAGGAAGCGGAAGAGCGCCCAATACGCAAACCGCCTCTCCCCGCGCGTTGGCCGAT
TCATTAATGCAGCTGGCACGACAGGTTTCCCGACTGGAAAGCGGGCAGTGAGCGCAACGCAATTAATGTG
AGTTAGCTCACTCATTAGGCACCCCAGGCTTTACACTTTATGCTTCCGGCTCGTATGTTGTGTGGAATTG
TGAGCGGATAACAATTTCACACAGGAAACAGCTATGACCATGATTACGCCAAGCGCGCAATTAACCCTCA
CTAAAGGGAACAAAAGCTGGAGCTGCAAGCTT
Features (pLannotate 1.2.2; 34 found; start..end, strand, type, name):
      3..229     +  promoter       RSV promoter: Rous sarcoma virus enhancer/promoter
    230..410     +  LTR            5' LTR (truncated): truncated 5' long terminal repeat (LTR) from HIV-1
    457..582     +  misc_feature   HIV-1 Ψ: packaging signal of human immunodeficiency virus type 1
    566..929     +  CDS            HIV-1 gag (fragment): gag protein from human immunodeficiency virus 1; gag
   1075..1308    +  misc_feature   RRE: The Rev response element (RRE) of HIV-1 allows for Rev-dependent mRNA export from the nucleus to the cytoplasm.
   1685..1785    +  CDS            Rev (fragment): human immunodeficiency virus 1 (HIV-1) Rev protein; rev; enhances nuclear export of unspliced and incompletely spliced viral mRNAs
   1803..1920    +  misc_feature   cPPT/CTS: central polypurine tract and central termination sequence of HIV-1
   1938..1958    +  protein_bind   attB4: mutant version of attB; core recombination site for the Gateway® BP reaction BP Clonase™
   1962..2462    +  promoter       hPGK promoter: human phosphoglycerate kinase 1 promoter
   2464..2484    +  protein_bind   attB1: mutant version of attB; core recombination site for the Gateway® BP reaction BP Clonase™
   2494..3516    +  CDS            hph: KHYB_ECOLX - Experimental evidence at protein level: Swiss-Prot protein existence level 1. The aminoglycoside phosphotransferases achieve inactivation of their antibiotic substrates by phosphorylation. Only phosphorylates hygromycin and closely related compounds such as demethyl analogs and destomycin. From Escherichia coli.
   3526..3579    +  CDS            T2A: 2A peptide from Thosea asigna virus capsid protein Eukaryotic ribosomes fail to insert a peptide bond between the Gly and Pro residues, yielding separate polypeptides.
   3580..3975    +  CDS            BSD: blasticidin S deaminase; Aspergillus terreus BSD; confers resistance to blasticidin
   3985..4037    +  CDS            P2A (fragment): 2A peptide from porcine teschovirus-1 polyprotein Eukaryotic ribosomes fail to insert a peptide bond between the Gly and Pro residues, yielding separate polypeptides.
   4042..4638    +  CDS            PuroR (fragment): puromycin N-acetyltransferase; pac from Streptomyces; confers resistance to puromycin
   4648..4713    +  CDS            F2A: 2A peptide from foot-and-mouth disease virus polyprotein Eukaryotic ribosomes fail to insert a peptide bond between the Gly and Pro residues, yielding separate polypeptides.
   4714..5433    +  CDS            EGFP: the original enhanced GFP (Yang et al., 1996) mammalian codon-optimized
   5434..5458    -  protein_bind   attB2: mutant version of attB; recombination site for the Gateway® BP reaction BP Clonase™
   5476..6064    +  misc_feature   WPRE: woodchuck hepatitis virus posttranscriptional regulatory element
   6131..6150    +  misc_feature   cPPT/CTS (fragment): central polypurine tract and central termination sequence of HIV-1
   6152..6385    +  LTR            3' LTR (ΔU3): self-inactivating 3' long terminal repeat (LTR) from HIV-1
   6457..6578    +  polyA_signal   SV40 poly(A) signal: SV40 polyadenylation signal
   6618..6753    +  rep_origin     SV40 ori: SV40 origin of replication
   6774..6792    -  promoter       T7 promoter: promoter for bacteriophage T7 RNA polymerase
   6800..6955    +  CDS            lacZα (fragment): LacZα fragment of β-galactosidase; lacZ fragment
   6960..7388    +  rep_origin     f1 ori (sequence partly withheld): f1 bacteriophage origin of replication; arrow indicates direction of (+) strand synthesis
   7441..7545    +  promoter       AmpR promoter: bla
   7546..8406    +  CDS            AmpR: β-lactamase; bla; confers resistance to ampicillin, carbenicillin, and related antibiotics
   8577..9165    +  rep_origin     ori: high-copy-number ColE1/pMB1/pBR322/pUC origin of replication
   9348..9440    +  CDS            lacI (fragment): lac repressor; lacI; The lac repressor binds to the lac operator to inhibit transcription in E. coli. This inhibition can be relieved by adding lactose or isopropyl-β-D-thiogalactopyranoside (IPTG).
   9453..9474    +  protein_bind   CAP binding site: CAP binding activates transcription in the presence of cAMP. E. coli catabolite activator protein
   9489..9519    +  promoter       lac promoter: promoter for the E. coli lac operon
   9527..9543    +  protein_bind   lac operator: The lac repressor binds to the lac operator to inhibit transcription in E. coli. This inhibition can be relieved by adding lactose or isopropyl-β-D-thiogalactopyranoside (IPTG). lac repressor encoded by lacI
   9588..9606    +  promoter       T3 promoter: promoter for bacteriophage T3 RNA polymerase
