>Addgene plasmid #115557 | pRosettav2 | addgene full sequence | sequence record 226246 | Addgene NGS Result
AATGTAGTCTTATGCAATACTCTTGTAGTCTTGCAACATGGTAACGATGAGTTAGCAACATGCCTTACAA
GGAGAGAAAAAGCACCGTGCATGCCGATTGGTGGAAGTAAGGTGGTACGATCGTGCCTTATTAGGAAGGC
AACAGACGGGTCTGACATGGATTGGACGAACCACTGAATTGCCGCATTGCAGAGATATTGTATTTAAGTG
CCTAGCTCGATACATAAACGGGTCTCTCTGGTTAGACCAGATCTGAGCCTGGGAGCTCTCTGGCTAACTA
GGGAACCCACTGCTTAAGCCTCAATAAAGCTTGCCTTGAGTGCTTCAAGTAGTGTGTGCCCGTCTGTTGT
GTGACTCTGGTAACTAGAGATCCCTCAGACCCTTTTAGTCAGTGTGGAAAATCTCTAGCAGTGGCGCCCG
AACAGGGACTTGAAAGCGAAAGGGAAACCAGAGGAGCTCTCTCGACGCAGGACTCGGCTTGCTGAAGCGC
GCACGGCAAGAGGCGAGGGGCGGCGACTGGTGAGTACGCCAAAAATTTTGACTAGCGGAGGCTAGAAGGA
GAGAGATGGGTGCGAGAGCGTCAGTATTAAGCGGGGGAGAATTAGATCGCGATGGGAAAAAATTCGGTTA
AGGCCAGGGGGAAAGAAAAAATATAAATTAAAACATATAGTATGGGCAAGCAGGGAGCTAGAACGATTCG
CAGTTAATCCTGGCCTGTTAGAAACATCAGAAGGCTGTAGACAAATACTGGGACAGCTACAACCATCCCT
TCAGACAGGATCAGAAGAACTTAGATCATTATATAATACAGTAGCAACCCTCTATTGTGTGCATCAAAGG
ATAGAGATAAAAGACACCAAGGAAGCTTTAGACAAGATAGAGGAAGAGCAAAACAAAAGTAAGACCACCG
CACAGCAAGCGGCCGCTGATCTTCAGACCTGGAGGAGGAGATATGAGGGACAATTGGAGAAGTGAATTAT
ATAAATATAAAGTAGTAAAAATTGAACCATTAGGAGTAGCACCCACCAAGGCAAAGAGAAGAGTGGTGCA
GAGAGAAAAAAGAGCAGTGGGAATAGGAGCTTTGTTCCTTGGGTTCTTGGGAGCAGCAGGAAGCACTATG
GGCGCAGCGTCAATGACGCTGACGGTACAGGCCAGACAATTATTGTCTGGTATAGTGCAGCAGCAGAACA
ATTTGCTGAGGGCTATTGAGGCGCAACAGCATCTGTTGCAACTCACAGTCTGGGGCATCAAGCAGCTCCA
GGCAAGAATCCTGGCTGTGGAAAGATACCTAAAGGATCAACAGCTCCTGGGGATTTGGGGTTGCTCTGGA
AAACTCATTTGCACCACTGCTGTGCCTTGGAATGCTAGTTGGAGTAATAAATCTCTGGAACAGATTTGGA
ATCACACGACCTGGATGGAGTGGGACAGAGAAATTAACAATTACACAAGCTTAATACACTCCTTAATTGA
AGAATCGCAAAACCAGCAAGAAAAGAATGAACAAGAATTATTGGAATTAGATAAATGGGCAAGTTTGTGG
AATTGGTTTAACATAACAAATTGGCTGTGGTATATAAAATTATTCATAATGATAGTAGGAGGCTTGGTAG
GTTTAAGAATAGTTTTTGCTGTACTTTCTATAGTGAATAGAGTTAGGCAGGGATATTCACCATTATCGTT
TCAGACCCACCTCCCAACCCCGAGGGGACCCGACAGGCCCGAAGGAATAGAAGAAGAAGGTGGAGAGAGA
GACAGAGACAGATCCATTCGATTAGTGAACGGATCTCGACGGTATCGCTAGCTTTTAAAAGAAAAGGGGG
GATTGGGGGGTACAGTGCAGGGGAAAGAATAGTAGACATAATAGCAACAGACATACAAACTAAAGAATTA
CAAAAACAAATTACAAAAATTCAAAATTTTACTAGTGATTATCGGATCAACTTTGTATAGAAAAGTTGGG
GTTGCGCCTTTTCCAAGGCAGCCCTGGGTTTGCGCAGGGACGCGGCTGCTCTGGGCGTGGTTCCGGGAAA
CGCAGCGGCGCCGACCCTGGGTCTCGCACATTCTTCACGTCCGTTCGCAGCGTCACCCGGATCTTCGCCG
CTACCCTTGTGGGCCCCCCGGCGACGCTTCCTGCTCCGCCCCTAAGTCGGGAAGGTTCCTTGCGGTTCGC
GGCGTGCCGGACGTGACAAACGGAAGCCGCACGTCTCACTAGTACCCTCGCAGACGGACAGCGCCAGGGA
GCAATGGCAGCGCGCCGACCGCGATGGGCTGTGGCCAATAGCGGCTGCTCAGCAGGGCGCGCCGAGAGCA
GCGGCCGGGAAGGGGCGGTGCGGGAGGCGGGGTGTGGGGCGGTAGTGTGGGCCCTGTTCCTGCCCGCGCG
GTGTTCCGCATTCTGCAAGCCTCCGGAGCGCACGTCGGCAGTCGGCTCCCTCGTTGACCGAATCACCGAC
CTCTCTCCCCAGGCAAGTTTGTACAAAAAAGCAGGCTGCCACCATGAAAAAGCCTGAACTCACCGCGACG
TCTGTCGAGAAGTTTCTGATCGAAAAGTTCGACAGCGTCTCCGACCTGATGCAGCTCTCGGAGGGCGAAG
AATCTCGTGCTTTCAGCTTCGATGTAGGAGGGCGTGGATATGTCCTGCGGGTAAATAGCTGCGCCGATGG
TTTCTACAAAGATCGTTATGTTTATCGGCACTTTGCATCGGCCGCGCTCCCGATTCCGGAAGTGCTTGAC
ATTGGGGAATTTAGCGAGAGCCTGACCTATTGCATCTCCCGCCGTGCACAGGGTGTCACGTTGCAAGACC
TGCCTGAAACCGAACTGCCCGCTGTTCTGCAGCCGGTCGCGGAGGCCATGGATGCGATCGCTGCGGCCGA
TCTTAGCCAGACGAGCGGGTTCGGCCCATTCGGACCGCAAGGAATCGGTCAATACACTACATGGCGTGAT
TTCATATGCGCGATTGCTGATCCCCATGTGTATCACTGGCAAACTGTGATGGACGACACCGTCAGTGCGT
CCGTCGCGCAGGCTCTCGATGAGCTGATGCTTTGGGCCGAGGACTGCCCCGAAGTCCGGCACCTCGTGCA
CGCGGATTTCGGCTCCAACAATGTCCTGACGGACAATGGCCGCATAACAGCGGTCATTGACTGGAGCGAG
GCGATGTTCGGGGATTCCCAATACGAGGTCGCCAACATCTTCTTCTGGAGGCCGTGGTTGGCTTGTATGG
AGCAGCAGACGCGCTACTTCGAGCGGAGGCATCCGGAGCTTGCAGGATCGCCGCGGCTCCGGGCGTATAT
GCTCCGCATTGGTCTTGACCAACTCTATCAGAGCTTGGTTGACGGCAATTTCGATGATGCAGCTTGGGCG
CAGGGTCGATGCGACGCAATCGTCCGATCCGGAGCCGGGACTGTCGGGCGTACACAAATCGCCCGCAGAA
GCGCGGCCGTCTGGACCGATGGCTGTGTAGAAGTACTCGCCGATAGTGGAAACCGACGCCCCAGCACTCG
TCCGAGGGCAAAGGAAGGAAGCGGAGAGGGCAGGGGAAGTCTTCTAACATGCGGGGACGTGGAGGAAAAT
CCCGGCCCCATGGCCAAGCCTTTGTCTCAAGAAGAATCCACCCTCATTGAAAGAGCAACGGCTACAATCA
ACAGCATCCCCATCTCTGAAGACTACAGCGTCGCCAGCGCAGCTCTCTCTAGCGACGGCCGCATCTTCAC
TGGTGTCAATGTATATCATTTTACTGGGGGACCTTGTGCAGAACTCGTGGTGCTGGGCACTGCTGCTGCT
GCGGCAGCTGGCAACCTGACTTGTATCGTCGCGATCGGAAATGAGAACAGGGGCATCTTGAGCCCCTGCG
GACGGTGCCGACAGGTGCTTCTCGATCTGCATCCTGGGATCAAAGCCATAGTGAAGGACAGTGATGGACA
GCCGACGGCAGTTGGGATTCGTGAATTGCTGCCCTCTGGTTATGTGTGGGAGGGCGGAAGCGGAGCCACG
AACTTCTCTCTGTTAAAGCAAGCAGGAGATGTTGAAGAAAACCCCGGGCCTATGACCGAGTACAAGCCCA
CGGTGCGCCTCGCCACCCGCGACGACGTCCCCAGGGCCGTACGCACCCTCGCCGCCGCGTTCGCCGACTA
CCCCGCCACGCGCCACACCGTCGATCCGGACCGCCACATCGAGCGGGTCACCGAGCTGCAAGAACTCTTC
CTCACGCGCGTCGGGCTCGACATCGGCAAGGTGTGGGTCGCGGACGACGGCGCCGCGGTGGCGGTCTGGA
CCACGCCGGAGAGCGTCGAAGCGGGGGCGGTGTTCGCCGAGATCGGCCCGCGCATGGCCGAGTTGAGCGG
TTCCCGGCTGGCCGCGCAGCAACAGATGGAAGGCCTCCTGGCGCCGCACCGGCCCAAGGAGCCCGCGTGG
TTCCTGGCCACCGTCGGCGTCTCGCCCGACCACCAGGGCAAGGGTCTGGGCAGCGCCGTCGTGCTCCCCG
GAGTGGAGGCGGCCGAGCGCGCCGGGGTGCCCGCCTTCCTGGAGACCTCCGCGCCCCGCAACCTCCCCTT
CTACGAGCGGCTCGGCTTCACCGTCACCGCCGACGTCGAGGTGCCCGAAGGACCGCGCACCTGGTGCATG
ACCCGCAAGCCCGGTGCCGGAAGCGGAGTGAAACAGACTTTGAATTTTGACCTTCTGAAGTTGGCAGGAG
ACGTTGAGTCCAACCCTGGGCCCATGGTGAGCAAGGGCGAGGAGCTGTTCACCGGGGTGGTGCCCATCCT
GGTCGAGCTGGACGGCGACGTAAACGGCCACAAGTTCAGCGTGTCCGGCGAGGGCGAGGGCGATGCCACC
TACGGCAAGCTGACCCTGAAGTTCATCTGCACCACCGGCAAGCTGCCCGTGCCCTGGCCCACCCTCGTGA
CCACCCTGACCTACGGCGTGCAGTGCTTCAGCCGCTACCCCGACCACATGAAGCAGCACGACTTCTTCAA
GTCCGCCATGCCCGAAGGCTACGTCCAGGAGCGCACCATCTTCTTCAAGGACGACGGCAACTACAAGACC
CGCGCCGAGGTGAAGTTCGAGGGCGACACCCTGGTGAACCGCATCGAGCTGAAGGGCATCGACTTCAAGG
AGGACGGCAACATCCTGGGGCACAAGCTGGAGTACAACTACAACAGCCACAACGTCTATATCATGGCCGA
CAAGCAGAAGAACGGCATCAAGGTGAACTTCAAGATCCGCCACAACATCGAGGACGGCAGCGTGCAGCTC
GCCGACCACTACCAGCAGAACACCCCCATCGGCGACGGCCCCGTGCTGCTGCCCGACAACCACTACCTGA
GCACCCAGTCCGCCCTGAGCAAAGACCCCAACGAGAAGCGCGATCACATGGTCCTGCTGGAGTTCGTGAC
CGCCGCCGGGATCACTCTCGGCATGGACGAGCTGTACAAGTAAACCCAGCTTTCTTGTACAAAGTGGTGA
TAATCGAATTCCGATAATCAACCTCTGGATTACAAAATTTGTGAAAGATTGACTGGTATTCTTAACTATG
TTGCTCCTTTTACGCTATGTGGATACGCTGCTTTAATGCCTTTGTATCATGCTATTGCTTCCCGTATGGC
TTTCATTTTCTCCTCCTTGTATAAATCCTGGTTGCTGTCTCTTTATGAGGAGTTGTGGCCCGTTGTCAGG
CAACGTGGCGTGGTGTGCACTGTGTTTGCTGACGCAACCCCCACTGGTTGGGGCATTGCCACCACCTGTC
AGCTCCTTTCCGGGACTTTCGCTTTCCCCCTCCCTATTGCCACGGCGGAACTCATCGCCGCCTGCCTTGC
CCGCTGCTGGACAGGGGCTCGGCTGTTGGGCACTGACAATTCCGTGGTGTTGTCGGGGAAGCTGACGTCC
TTTCCATGGCTGCTCGCCTGTGTTGCCACCTGGATTCTGCGCGGGACGTCCTTCTGCTACGTCCCTTCGG
CCCTCAATCCAGCGGACCTTCCTTCCCGCGGCCTGCTGCCGGCTCTGCGGCCTCTTCCGCGTCTTCGCCT
TCGCCCTCAGACGAGTCGGATCTCCCTTTGGGCCGCCTCCCCGCATCGGGAATTCCCGCGGTTCGCTTTA
AGACCAATGACTTACAAGGCAGCTGTAGATCTTAGCCACTTTTTAAAAGAAAAGGGGGGACTGGAAGGGC
TAATTCACTCCCAACGAAGACAAGATCTGCTTTTTGCTTGTACTGGGTCTCTCTGGTTAGACCAGATCTG
AGCCTGGGAGCTCTCTGGCTAACTAGGGAACCCACTGCTTAAGCCTCAATAAAGCTTGCCTTGAGTGCTT
CAAGTAGTGTGTGCCCGTCTGTTGTGTGACTCTGGTAACTAGAGATCCCTCAGACCCTTTTAGTCAGTGT
GGAAAATCTCTAGCAGTAGTAGTTCATGTCATCTTATTATTCAGTATTTATAACTTGCAAAGAAATGAAT
ATCAGAGAGTGAGAGGAACTTGTTTATTGCAGCTTATAATGGTTACAAATAAAGCAATAGCATCACAAAT
TTCACAAATAAAGCATTTTTTTCACTGCATTCTAGTTGTGGTTTGTCCAAACTCATCAATGTATCTTATC
ATGTCTGGCTCTAGCTATCCCGCCCCTAACTCCGCCCATCCCGCCCCTAACTCCGCCCAGTTCCGCCCAT
TCTCCGCCCCATGGCTGACTAATTTTTTTTATTTATGCAGAGGCCGAGGCCGCCTCGGCCTCTGAGCTAT
TCCAGAAGTAGTGAGGAGGCTTTTTTGGAGGCCTAGGGACGTACCCAATTCGCCCTATAGTGAGTCGTAT
TACGCGCGCTCACTGGCCGTCGTTTTACAACGTCGTGACTGGGAAAACCCTGGCGTTACCCAACTTAATC
GCCTTGCAGCACATCCCCCTTTCGCCAGCTGGCGTAATAGCGAAGAGGCCCGCACCGATCGCCCTTCCCA
ACAGTTGCGCAGCCTGAATGGCGAATGGG
[124 nt withheld, positions 6960-7083]
C
[91 nt withheld, positions 7085-7175]
A
[49 nt withheld, positions 7177-7225]
CCTTTGACGTTGGAGTCCACGTTCTTT
[37 nt withheld, positions 7253-7289]
ACCCTATCTCGGTCTATTCTTTTGATTTATAAGGGATTTTGCCGATTTCGGCCTATTGGTTAAAAAATGA
GCTGATTTAACAAAAATTTAACGCGAATTTTAACAAAATATTAACGCTTACAATTTAGGTGGCACTTTTC
GGGGAAATGTGCGCGGAACCCCTATTTGTTTATTTTTCTAAATACATTCAAATATGTATCCGCTCATGAG
ACAATAACCCTGATAAATGCTTCAATAATATTGAAAAAGGAAGAGTATGAGTATTCAACATTTCCGTGTC
GCCCTTATTCCCTTTTTTGCGGCATTTTGCCTTCCTGTTTTTGCTCACCCAGAAACGCTGGTGAAAGTAA
AAGATGCTGAAGATCAGTTGGGTGCACGAGTGGGTTACATCGAACTGGATCTCAACAGCGGTAAGATCCT
TGAGAGTTTTCGCCCCGAAGAACGTTTTCCAATGATGAGCACTTTTAAAGTTCTGCTATGTGGCGCGGTA
TTATCCCGTATTGACGCCGGGCAAGAGCAACTCGGTCGCCGCATACACTATTCTCAGAATGACTTGGTTG
AGTACTCACCAGTCACAGAAAAGCATCTTACGGATGGCATGACAGTAAGAGAATTATGCAGTGCTGCCAT
AACCATGAGTGATAACACTGCGGCCAACTTACTTCTGACAACGATCGGAGGACCGAAGGAGCTAACCGCT
TTTTTGCACAACATGGGGGATCATGTAACTCGCCTTGATCGTTGGGAACCGGAGCTGAATGAAGCCATAC
CAAACGACGAGCGTGACACCACGATGCCTGTAGCAATGGCAACAACGTTGCGCAAACTATTAACTGGCGA
ACTACTTACTCTAGCTTCCCGGCAACAATTAATAGACTGGATGGAGGCGGATAAAGTTGCAGGACCACTT
CTGCGCTCGGCCCTTCCGGCTGGCTGGTTTATTGCTGATAAATCTGGAGCCGGTGAGCGTGGGTCTCGCG
GTATCATTGCAGCACTGGGGCCAGATGGTAAGCCCTCCCGTATCGTAGTTATCTACACGACGGGGAGTCA
GGCAACTATGGATGAACGAAATAGACAGATCGCTGAGATAGGTGCCTCACTGATTAAGCATTGGTAACTG
TCAGACCAAGTTTACTCATATATACTTTAGATTGATTTAAAACTTCATTTTTAATTTAAAAGGATCTAGG
TGAAGATCCTTTTTGATAATCTCATGACCAAAATCCCTTAACGTGAGTTTTCGTTCCACTGAGCGTCAGA
CCCCGTAGAAAAGATCAAAGGATCTTCTTGAGATCCTTTTTTTCTGCGCGTAATCTGCTGCTTGCAAACA
AAAAAACCACCGCTACCAGCGGTGGTTTGTTTGCCGGATCAAGAGCTACCAACTCTTTTTCCGAAGGTAA
CTGGCTTCAGCAGAGCGCAGATACCAAATACTGTTCTTCTAGTGTAGCCGTAGTTAGGCCACCACTTCAA
GAACTCTGTAGCACCGCCTACATACCTCGCTCTGCTAATCCTGTTACCAGTGGCTGCTGCCAGTGGCGAT
AAGTCGTGTCTTACCGGGTTGGACTCAAGACGATAGTTACCGGATAAGGCGCAGCGGTCGGGCTGAACGG
GGGGTTCGTGCACACAGCCCAGCTTGGAGCGAACGACCTACACCGAACTGAGATACCTACAGCGTGAGCT
ATGAGAAAGCGCCACGCTTCCCGAAGRGAGAAAGGCGGACAGGTATCCGGTAAGCGGCAGGGTCGGAACA
GGAGAGCGCACGAGGGAGCTTCCAGGGGGAAACGCCTGGTATCTTTATAGTCCTGTCGGGTTTCGCCACC
TCTGACTTGAGCGTCGATTTTTGTGATGCTCGTCAGGGGGGCGGAGCCTATGGAAAAACGCCAGCAACGC
GGCCTTTTTACGGTTCCTGGCCTTTTGCTGGCCTTTTGCTCACATGTTCTTTCCTGCGTTATCCCCTGAT
TCTGTGGATAACCGTATTACCGCCTTTGAGTGAGCTGATACCGCTCGCCGCAGCCGAACGACCGAGCGCA
GCGAGTCAGTGAGCGAGGAAGCGGAAGAGCGCCCAATACGCAAACCGCCTCTCCCCGCGCGTTGGCCGAT
TCATTAATGCAGCTGGCACGACAGGTTTCCCGACTGGAAAGCGGGCAGTGAGCGCAACGCAATTAATGTG
AGTTAGCTCACTCATTAGGCACCCCAGGCTTTACACTTTATGCTTCCGGCTCGTATGTTGTGTGGAATTG
TGAGCGGATAACAATTTCACACAGGAAACAGCTATGACCATGATTACGCCAAGCGCGCAATTAACCCTCA
CTAAAGGGAACAAAAGCTGGAGCTGCAAGCTT
Features (pLannotate 1.2.2; 34 found; start..end, strand, type, name):
      3..229     +  promoter       RSV promoter: Rous sarcoma virus enhancer/promoter
    230..410     +  LTR            5' LTR (truncated): truncated 5' long terminal repeat (LTR) from HIV-1
    457..582     +  misc_feature   HIV-1 Ψ: packaging signal of human immunodeficiency virus type 1
    566..929     +  CDS            HIV-1 gag (fragment): gag protein from human immunodeficiency virus 1; gag
   1075..1308    +  misc_feature   RRE: The Rev response element (RRE) of HIV-1 allows for Rev-dependent mRNA export from the nucleus to the cytoplasm.
   1685..1785    +  CDS            Rev (fragment): human immunodeficiency virus 1 (HIV-1) Rev protein; rev; enhances nuclear export of unspliced and incompletely spliced viral mRNAs
   1803..1920    +  misc_feature   cPPT/CTS: central polypurine tract and central termination sequence of HIV-1
   1938..1958    +  protein_bind   attB4: mutant version of attB; core recombination site for the Gateway® BP reaction BP Clonase™
   1962..2462    +  promoter       hPGK promoter: human phosphoglycerate kinase 1 promoter
   2464..2484    +  protein_bind   attB1: mutant version of attB; core recombination site for the Gateway® BP reaction BP Clonase™
   2494..3516    +  CDS            hph: KHYB_ECOLX - Experimental evidence at protein level: Swiss-Prot protein existence level 1. The aminoglycoside phosphotransferases achieve inactivation of their antibiotic substrates by phosphorylation. Only phosphorylates hygromycin and closely related compounds such as demethyl analogs and destomycin. From Escherichia coli.
   3526..3579    +  CDS            T2A: 2A peptide from Thosea asigna virus capsid protein Eukaryotic ribosomes fail to insert a peptide bond between the Gly and Pro residues, yielding separate polypeptides.
   3580..3975    +  CDS            BSD: blasticidin S deaminase; Aspergillus terreus BSD; confers resistance to blasticidin
   3985..4037    +  CDS            P2A (fragment): 2A peptide from porcine teschovirus-1 polyprotein Eukaryotic ribosomes fail to insert a peptide bond between the Gly and Pro residues, yielding separate polypeptides.
   4042..4638    +  CDS            PuroR (fragment): puromycin N-acetyltransferase; pac from Streptomyces; confers resistance to puromycin
   4648..4713    +  CDS            F2A: 2A peptide from foot-and-mouth disease virus polyprotein Eukaryotic ribosomes fail to insert a peptide bond between the Gly and Pro residues, yielding separate polypeptides.
   4714..5433    +  CDS            EGFP: the original enhanced GFP (Yang et al., 1996) mammalian codon-optimized
   5434..5458    -  protein_bind   attB2: mutant version of attB; recombination site for the Gateway® BP reaction BP Clonase™
   5476..6064    +  misc_feature   WPRE: woodchuck hepatitis virus posttranscriptional regulatory element
   6131..6150    +  misc_feature   cPPT/CTS (fragment): central polypurine tract and central termination sequence of HIV-1
   6152..6385    +  LTR            3' LTR (ΔU3): self-inactivating 3' long terminal repeat (LTR) from HIV-1
   6457..6578    +  polyA_signal   SV40 poly(A) signal: SV40 polyadenylation signal
   6618..6753    +  rep_origin     SV40 ori: SV40 origin of replication
   6774..6792    -  promoter       T7 promoter: promoter for bacteriophage T7 RNA polymerase
   6800..6955    +  CDS            lacZα (fragment): LacZα fragment of β-galactosidase; lacZ fragment
   6960..7388    +  rep_origin     f1 ori (sequence partly withheld): f1 bacteriophage origin of replication; arrow indicates direction of (+) strand synthesis
   7441..7545    +  promoter       AmpR promoter: bla
   7546..8406    +  CDS            AmpR: β-lactamase; bla; confers resistance to ampicillin, carbenicillin, and related antibiotics
   8577..9165    +  rep_origin     ori: high-copy-number ColE1/pMB1/pBR322/pUC origin of replication
   9348..9440    +  CDS            lacI (fragment): lac repressor; lacI; The lac repressor binds to the lac operator to inhibit transcription in E. coli. This inhibition can be relieved by adding lactose or isopropyl-β-D-thiogalactopyranoside (IPTG).
   9453..9474    +  protein_bind   CAP binding site: CAP binding activates transcription in the presence of cAMP. E. coli catabolite activator protein
   9489..9519    +  promoter       lac promoter: promoter for the E. coli lac operon
   9527..9543    +  protein_bind   lac operator: The lac repressor binds to the lac operator to inhibit transcription in E. coli. This inhibition can be relieved by adding lactose or isopropyl-β-D-thiogalactopyranoside (IPTG). lac repressor encoded by lacI
   9588..9606    +  promoter       T3 promoter: promoter for bacteriophage T3 RNA polymerase
