[The description below was written by a language model from this plasmid's Addgene catalogue record and pLannotate feature annotations shown in this document.]
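Description:
pRosettav2 is a 9,631 bp lentiviral mammalian expression plasmid built on the pLKO backbone. It is propagated in E. coli as a high-copy plasmid through a ColE1/pUC-type origin with ampicillin selection (AmpR/β-lactamase). The bacterial portion also carries an f1 origin and remnants of a cloning-vector lac region (lac promoter and operator, lacZα and lacI fragments, T3 and T7 promoters). The viral portion has a third-generation, self-inactivating layout. An RSV promoter drives a truncated HIV-1 5' LTR, followed by the Ψ packaging signal with a gag fragment, the RRE for Rev-dependent nuclear export of the genomic RNA, and a cPPT/CTS. The transfer cassette ends in a WPRE and a ΔU3 3' LTR, with an SV40 poly(A) signal and SV40 origin downstream.

The payload is a single synthetic polycistronic open reading frame under the human PGK promoter. It encodes hygromycin phosphotransferase (hph), blasticidin S deaminase, puromycin N-acetyltransferase and EGFP, separated by T2A, P2A and F2A peptides respectively. Ribosomal skipping at each 2A site should yield four separate proteins from one transcript, so a transduced cell becomes resistant to all three antibiotics at once and is also green fluorescent. Gateway attB4, attB1 and attB2 sites flank the promoter and the coding cassette, which suggests assembly by multisite recombination, although the record lists restriction enzyme cloning with unknown sites.

According to the record, the construct is used to establish appropriate antibiotic selection conditions in mammalian cells and as a standard in viral titering experiments. EGFP provides a drug-independent readout of transduction that can be compared with survival under hygromycin, blasticidin or puromycin.
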