Addgene plasmid #115557: pRosettav2
Purpose: To determine correct antibiotic selection conditions in mammalian cells; standard for titering experiments
Depositing lab: John Doench. Depositing organization: Broad Institute.
Backbone
  Vector backbone: pLKO
  Total vector size (bp): 9631
  Vector type: Mammalian Expression, Lentiviral
  Selectable markers: Puromycin, Hygromycin, Blasticidin
Growth in bacteria
  Bacterial resistance: Ampicillin, 100 μg/mL
  Growth temperature: 37°C
  Growth strain: NEB Stable
  Copy number: High Copy
Gene/Insert
  Gene/Insert name: Hygromycin-Blasticidin-Puromycin-EGFP
  Species: Synthetic
  Cloning method: Restriction Enzyme; 5′ cloning site unknown (unknown if destroyed); 3′ cloning site unknown (unknown if destroyed)
  Sequencing primers: 5′ hPGK-F
Terms and licenses: Academic/Nonprofit Terms; Industry Terms: Not Available to Industry
How to cite: pRosettav2 was a gift from John Doench (Addgene plasmid # 115557 ; http://n2t.net/addgene:115557 ; RRID:Addgene_115557)
